Addgene plasmid #16037: pRK5 beta4
Depositing lab: Filippo Giancotti. Publication: Tyrosine phosphorylation of the beta 4 integrin cytoplasmic domain mediates Shc signaling to extracellular signal-regulated kinase and antagonizes formation of hemidesmosomes. Dans M, Gagnoux-Palacios L, Blaikie P, Klein S, Mariotti A, Giancotti FG. J Biol Chem. 2001 Jan 12. 276(2):1494-502. 10.1074/jbc.M008663200 PubMed 11044453.
Backbone
  Vector backbone: pRK5
  Backbone size w/o insert (bp): 4700
  Vector type: Mammalian Expression
Growth in bacteria
  Bacterial resistance: Ampicillin, 100 μg/mL
  Growth temperature: 37°C
  Growth strain: DH5alpha
  Copy number: High Copy
Gene/Insert
  Gene/Insert name: beta4 (alt name: beta 4 integrin)
  Species: H. sapiens (human)
  Insert size (bp): 5600
  Entrez Gene: ITGB4 (a.k.a. CD104, GP150, JEB5A, JEB5B)
  Cloning method: Restriction Enzyme; 5′ cloning site EcoRI (not destroyed); 3′ cloning site EcoRI (not destroyed)
  Sequencing primers: 5′ SP6
Terms and licenses: Academic/Nonprofit Terms; Industry Terms: Not Available to Industry
How to cite: pRK5 beta4 was a gift from Filippo Giancotti (Addgene plasmid # 16037 ; http://n2t.net/addgene:16037 ; RRID:Addgene_16037)
