[The description below was written by a language model from this plasmid's Addgene catalogue record and pLannotate feature annotations shown in this document.]
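Description:
pRK5 beta4 is a mammalian expression plasmid that carries the human integrin beta 4 subunit (ITGB4, also known as CD104) in the pRK5 backbone. The insert of about 5.6 kb was cloned as an EcoRI fragment, with both sites retained, into the roughly 4.7 kb vector. This agrees with the 10,347 nt full-sequence record. In bacteria the plasmid is maintained at high copy from a ColE1/pUC-type origin and selected with ampicillin through the bla (AmpR) gene. An M13 phage origin is also annotated, which in principle allows single-stranded DNA production. The short lacZα, lacI, rop, bom and lac promoter/operator annotations are leftover fragments of the cloning vectors from which the backbone was built, not working modules.

Expression in mammalian cells is driven by the human cytomegalovirus immediate-early enhancer and promoter, followed by a fragment of modified CMV intron A. An SP6 promoter lies just upstream of the insert. It serves as the 5′ sequencing primer site and could support in vitro transcription. The ITGB4 open reading frame spans about 5.3 kb and is followed by an SV40 polyadenylation signal. A downstream SV40 enhancer/early promoter region is annotated, but no mammalian selection marker is listed, so the plasmid appears suited to transient transfection or co-transfection. A short fragment resembling a mouse IgH signal sequence is annotated upstream of the coding region, and the record does not indicate whether it has any function. No epitope tag or reporter is annotated.

Beta 4 pairs with integrin alpha 6 to form a laminin receptor that is central to hemidesmosomes in epithelial cells. The associated publication examined how tyrosine phosphorylation of the beta 4 cytoplasmic domain links to Shc–ERK signalling and opposes hemidesmosome assembly, so the plasmid suits beta 4 expression studies of that kind.
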