Features (pLannotate 1.2.2; 21 found; start..end, strand, type, name):
     14..393     +  enhancer       CMV enhancer: human cytomegalovirus immediate early enhancer
    394..597     +  promoter       CMV promoter: human cytomegalovirus (CMV) immediate early promoter
    733..776     +  intron         CMV intron (fragment): modified intron A from human cytomegalovirus
    828..846     +  promoter       SP6 promoter: promoter for bacteriophage SP6 RNA polymerase
    850..887     +  CDS            IgH signal sequence (fragment): signal sequence from the mouse immunoglobulin heavy chain variable region
   1053..6308    +  CDS            ITGB4: ITB4_HUMAN - Experimental evidence at protein level: Swiss-Prot protein existence level 1. Integrin alpha-6/beta-4 is a receptor for laminin. Plays a critical structural role in the hemidesmosome of epithelial cells. Is required for the regulation of keratinocyte polarity and motility. ITGA6:ITGB4 binds to NRG1 (via EGF domain) and this binding is essential for NRG1-ERBB signaling (PubMed:20682778). ITGA6:ITGB4 binds to IGF1 and this binding is essential for IGF1 signaling (PubMed:22351760). ITGA6:ITGB4 binds to IGF2 and this binding is essential for IGF2 signaling (PubMed:28873464). From Homo
   6611..6639    +  misc_feature   MCS (fragment): pUC18/19 multiple cloning site
   6660..6794    +  polyA_signal   SV40 poly(A) signal: SV40 polyadenylation signal
   6863..7220    +  promoter       SV40 promoter: SV40 enhancer and early promoter
   7239..7393    +  CDS            lacZα (fragment): LacZα fragment of β-galactosidase; lacZ fragment
   7399..7450    -  misc_feature   bom (fragment): basis of mobility region from pBR322
   7469..7849    +  rep_origin     M13 ori (sequence partly withheld): M13 bacteriophage origin of replication; arrow indicates direction of (+) strand synthesis
   7925..7974    -  misc_feature   bom (fragment): basis of mobility region from pBR322
   8076..8111    -  CDS            rop (fragment): Rop protein, which maintains plasmids at low copy number; rop
   8206..8310    +  promoter       AmpR promoter: bla
   8311..9171    +  CDS            AmpR: β-lactamase; bla; confers resistance to ampicillin, carbenicillin, and related antibiotics
   9342..9930    +  rep_origin     ori: high-copy-number ColE1/pMB1/pBR322/pUC origin of replication
  10113..10205   +  CDS            lacI (fragment): lac repressor; lacI; The lac repressor binds to the lac operator to inhibit transcription in E. coli. This inhibition can be relieved by adding lactose or isopropyl-β-D-thiogalactopyranoside (IPTG).
  10218..10239   +  protein_bind   CAP binding site: CAP binding activates transcription in the presence of cAMP. E. coli catabolite activator protein
  10254..10284   +  promoter       lac promoter: promoter for the E. coli lac operon
  10292..10308   +  protein_bind   lac operator: The lac repressor binds to the lac operator to inhibit transcription in E. coli. This inhibition can be relieved by adding lactose or isopropyl-β-D-thiogalactopyranoside (IPTG). lac repressor encoded by lacI
>Addgene plasmid #16037 | pRK5 beta4 | addgene full sequence | sequence record 249159 | Addgene NGS Result
TTCGAGCTCGCCCGACATTGATTATTGACTAGTTATTAATAGTAATCAATTACGGGGTCATTAGTTCATA
GCCCATATATGGAGTTCCGCGTTACATAACTTACGGTAAATGGCCCGCCTGGCTGACCGCCCAACGACCC
CCGCCCATTGACGTCAATAATGACGTATGTTCCCATAGTAACGCCAATAGGGACTTTCCATTGACGTCAA
TGGGTGGAGTATTTACGGTAAACTGCCCACTTGGCAGTACATCAAGTGTATCATATGCCAAGTACGCCCC
CTATTGACGTCAATGACGGTAAATGGCCCGCCTGGCATTATGCCCAGTACATGACCTTATGGGACTTTCC
TACTTGGCAGTACATCTACGTATTAGTCATCGCTATTACCATGGTGATGCGGTTTTGGCAGTACATCAAT
GGGCGTGGATAGCGGTTTGACTCACGGGGATTTCCAAGTCTCCACCCCATTGACGTCAATGGGAGTTTGT
TTTGGCACCAAAATCAACGGGACTTTCCAAAATGTCGTAACAACTCCGCCCCATTGACGCAAATGGGCGG
TAGGCGTGTACGGTGGGAGGTCTATATAAGCAGAGCTCGTTTAGTGAACCGTCAGATCGCCTGGAGACGC
CATCCACGCTGTTTTGACCTCCATAGAAGACACCGGGACCGATCCAGCCTCCGCGGCCGGGAACGGTGCA
TTGGAACGCGGATTCCCCGTGCCAAGAGTGACGTAAGTACCGCCTATAGAGTCTATAGGCCCACCCCCTT
GGCTTCGTTAGAACGCGGCTACAATTAATACATAACCTTATGTATCATACACATACGATTTAGGTGACAC
TATAGAATAACATCCACTTTGCCTTTCTCTCCACAGGTGTCCACTCCCAGGTCCAACTGCACCTCGGTTC
TATCGATTGAATTCGGCGCCCGCGCGCTGCAGCCCCATCTCCTAGCGGCAGCCCAGGCGCGGAGGGAGCG
AGTCCGCCCCGAGGTAGGTCCAGGACGGGCGCACAGCAGCAGCCGAGGCTGGCCGGGAGAGGGAGGAAGA
GGATGGCAGGGCCACGCCCCAGCCCATGGGCCAGGCTGCTCCTGGCAGCCTTGATCAGCGTCAGCCTCTC
TGGGACCTTGGCAAACCGCTGCAAGAAGGCCCCAGTGAAGAGCTGCACGGAGTGTGTCCGTGTGGATAAG
GACTGCGCCTACTGCACAGACGAGATGTTCAGGGACCGGCGCTGCAACACCCAGGCGGAGCTGCTGGCCG
CGGGCTGCCAGCGGGAGAGCATCGTGGTCATGGAGAGCAGCTTCCAAATCACAGAGGAGACCCAGATTGA
CACCACCCTGCGGCGCAGCCAGATGTCCCCCCAAGGCCTGCGGGTCCGTCTGCGGCCCGGTGAGGAGCGG
CATTTTGAGCTGGAGGTGTTTGAGCCACTGGAGAGCCCCGTGGACCTGTACATCCTCATGGACTTCTCCA
ACTCCATGTCCGATGATCTGGACAACCTCAAGAAGATGGGGCAGAACCTGGCTCGGGTCCTGAGCCAGCT
CACCAGCGACTACACTATTGGATTTGGCAAGTTTGTGGACAAAGTCAGCGTCCCGCAGACGGACATGAGG
CCTGAGAAGCTGAAGGAGCCCTGGCCCAACAGTGACCCCCCCTTCTCCTTCAAGAACGTCATCAGCCTGA
CAGAAGATGTGGATGAGTTCCGGAATAAACTGCAGGGAGAGCGGATCTCAGGCAACCTGGATGCTCCTGA
GGGCGGCTTCGATGCCATCCTGCAGACAGCTGTGTGCACGAGGGACATTGGCTGGCGCCCGGACAGCACC
CACCTGCTGGTCTTCTCCACCGAGTCAGCCTTCCACTATGAGGCTGATGGCGCCAACGTGCTGGCTGGCA
TCATGAGCCGCAACGATGAACGGTGCCACCTGGACACCACGGGCACCTACACCCAGTACAGGACACAGGA
CTACCCGTCGGTGCCCACCCTGGTGCGCCTGCTCGCCAAGCACAACATCATCCCCATCTTTGCTGTCACC
AACTACTCCTATAGCTACTACGAGAAGCTTCACACCTATTTCCCTGTCTCCTCACTGGGGGTGCTGCAGG
AGGACTCGTCCAACATCGTGGAGCTGCTGGAGGAGGCCTTCAATCGGATCCGCTCCAACCTGGACATCCG
GGCCCTAGACAGCCCCCGAGGCCTTCGGACAGAGGTCACCTCCAAGATGTTCCAGAAGACGAGGACTGGG
TCCTTTCACATCCGGCGGGGGGAAGTGGGTATATACCAGGTGCAGCTGCGGGCCCTTGAGCACGTGGATG
GGACGCACGTGTGCCAGCTGCCGGAGGACCAGAAGGGCAACATCCATCTGAAACCTTCCTTCTCCGACGG
CCTCAAGATGGACGCGGGCATCATCTGTGATGTGTGCACCTGCGAGCTGCAAAAAGAGGTGCGGTCAGCT
CGCTGCAGCTTCAACGGAGACTTCGTGTGCGGACAGTGTGTGTGCAGCGAGGGCTGGAGTGGCCAGACCT
GCAACTGCTCCACCGGCTCTCTGAGTGACATTCAGCCCTGCCTGCGGGAGGGCGAGGACAAGCCGTGCTC
CGGCCGTGGGGAGTGCCAGTGCGGGCACTGTGTGTGCTACGGCGAAGGCCGCTACGAGGGTCAGTTCTGC
GAGTATGACAACTTCCAGTGTCCCCGCACTTCCGGGTTCCTCTGCAATGACCGAGGACGCTGCTCCATGG
GCCAGTGTGTGTGTGAGCCTGGTTGGACAGGCCCAAGCTGTGACTGTCCCCTCAGCAATGCCACCTGCAT
CGACAGCAATGGGGGCATCTGTAATGGACGTGGCCACTGTGAGTGTGGCCGCTGCCACTGCCACCAGCAG
TCGCTCTACACGGACACCATCTGCGAGATCAACTACTCGGCGATCCACCCGGGCCTCTGCGAGGACCTAC
GCTCCTGCGTGCAGTGCCAGGCGTGGGGCACCGGCGAGAAGAAGGGGCGCACGTGTGAGGAATGCAACTT
CAAGGTCAAGATGGTGGACGAGCTTAAGAGAGCCGAGGAGGTGGTGGTGCGCTGCTCCTTCCGGGACGAG
GATGACGACTGCACCTACAGCTACACCATGGAAGGTGACGGCGCCCCTGGGCCCAACAGCACTGTCCTGG
TGCACAAGAAGAAGGACTGCCCTCCGGGCTCCTTCTGGTGGCTCATCCCCCTGCTCCTCCTCCTCCTGCC
GCTCCTGGCCCTGCTACTGCTGCTATGCTGGAAGTACTGTGCCTGCTGCAAGGCCTGCCTGGCACTTCTC
CCGTGCTGCAACCGAGGTCACATGGTGGGCTTTAAGGAAGACCACTACATGCTGCGGGAGAACCTGATGG
CCTCTGACCACTTGGACACGCCCATGCTGCGCAGCGGGAACCTCAAGGGCCGTGACGTGGTCCGCTGGAA
GGTCACCAACAACATGCAGCGGCCTGGCTTTGCCACTCATGCCGCCAGCATCAACCCCACAGAGCTGGTG
CCCTACGGGCTGTCCTTGCGCCTGGCCCGCCTTTGCACCGAGAACCTGCTGAAGCCTGACACTCGGGAGT
GCGCCCAGCTGCGCCAGGAGGTGGAGGAGAACCTGAACGAGGTCTACAGGCAGATCTCCGGTGTACACAA
GCTCCAGCAGACCAAGTTCCGGCAGCAGCCCAATGCCGGGAAAAAGCAAGACCACACCATTGTGGACACA
GTGCTGATGGCGCCCCGCTCGGCCAAGCCGGCCCTGCTGAAGCTTACAGAGAAGCAGGTGGAACAGAGGG
CCTTCCACGACCTCAAGGTGGCCCCCGGCTACTACACCCTCACTGCAGACCAGGACGCCCGGGGCATGGT
GGAGTTCCAGGAGGGCGTGGAGCTGGTGGACGTACGGGTGCCCCTCTTTATCCGGCCTGAGGATGACGAC
GAGAAGCAGCTGCTGGTGGAGGCCATCGACGTGCCCGCAGGCACTGCCACCCTCGGCCGCCGCCTGGTAA
ACATCACCATCATCAAGGAGCAAGCCAGAGACGTGGTGTCCTTTGAGCAGCCTGAGTTCTCGGTCAGCCG
CGGGGACCAGGTGGCCCGCATCCCTGTCATCCGGCGTGTCCTGGACGGCGGGAAGTCCCAGGTCTCCTAC
CGCACACAGGATGGCACCGCGCAGGGCAACCGGGACTACATCCCCGTGGAGGGTGAGCTGCTGTTCCAGC
CTGGGGAGGCCTGGAAAGAGCTGCAGGTGAAGCTCCTGGAGCTGCAAGAAGTTGACTCCCTCCTGCGGGG
CCGCCAGGTCCGCCGTTTCCACGTCCAGCTCAGCAACCCTAAGTTTGGGGCCCACCTGGGCCAGCCCCAC
TCCACCACCATCATCATCAGGGACCCAGATGAACTGGACCGGAGCTTCACGAGTCAGATGTTGTCATCAC
AGCCACCCCCTCACGGCGACCTGGGCGCCCCGCAGAACCCCAATGCTAAGGCCGCTGGGTCCAGGAAGAT
CCATTTCAACTGGCTGCCCCCTTCTGGCAAGCCAATGGGGTACAGGGTAAAGTACTGGATTCAGGGTGAC
TCCGAATCCGAAGCCCACCTGCTCGACAGCAAGGTGCCCTCAGTGGAGCTCACCAACCTGTACCCGTATT
GCGACTATGAGATGAAGGTGTGCGCCTACGGGGCTCAGGGCGAGGGACCCTACAGCTCCCTGGTGTCCTG
CCGCACCCACCAGGAAGTGCCCAGCGAGCCAGGGCGTCTGGCCTTCAATGTCGTCTCCTCCACGGTGACC
CAGCTGAGCTGGGCTGAGCCGGCTGAGACCAACGGTGAGATCACAGCCTACGAGGTCTGCTATGGCCTGG
TCAACGATGACAACCGACCTATTGGGCCCATGAAGAAAGTGCTGGTTGACAACCCTAAGAACCGGATGCT
GCTTATTGAGAACCTTCGGGAGTCCCAGCCCTACCGCTACACGGTGAAGGCGCGCAACGGGGCCGGCTGG
GGGCCTGAGCGGGAGGCCATCATCAACCTGGCCACCCAGCCCAAGAGGCCCATGTCCATCCCCATCATCC
CTGACATCCCTATCGTGGACGCCCAGAGCGGGGAGGACTACGACAGCTTCCTTATGTACAGCGATGACGT
TCTACGCTCTCCATCGGGCAGCCAGAGGCCCAGCGTCTCCGATGACACTGAGCACCTGGTGAATGGCCGG
ATGGACTTTGCCTTCCCGGGCAGCACCAACTCCCTGCACAGGATGACCACGACCAGTGCTGCTGCCTATG
GCACCCACCTGAGCCCACACGTGCCCCACCGCGTGCTAAGCACATCCTCCACCCTCACACGGGACTACAA
CTCACTGACCCGCTCAGAACACTCACACTCGACCACACTGCCGAGGGACTACTCCACCCTCACCTCCGTC
TCCTCCCACGACTCTCGCCTGACTGCTGGTGTGCCCGACACGCCCACCCGCCTGGTGTTCTCTGCCCTGG
GGCCCACATCTCTCAGAGTGAGCTGGCAGGAGCCGCGGTGCGAGCGGCCGCTGCAGGGCTACAGTGTGGA
GTACCAGCTGCTGAACGGCGGTGAGCTGCATCGGCTCAACATCCCCAACCCTGCCCAGACCTCGGTGGTG
GTGGAAGACCTCCTGCCCAACCACTCCTACGTGTTCCGCGTGCGGGCCCAGAGCCAGGAAGGCTGGGGCC
GAGAGCGTGAGGGTGTCATCACCATTGAATCCCAGGTGCACCCGCAGAGCCCACTGTGTCCCCTGCCAGG
CTCCGCCTTCACTTTGAGCACTCCCAGTGCCCCAGGCCCGCTGGTGTTCACTGCCCTGAGCCCAGACTCG
CTGCAGCTGAGCTGGGAGCGGCCACGGAGGCCCAATGGGGATATCGTCGGCTACCTGGTGACCTGTGAGA
TGGCCCAAGGAGGAGGGCCAGCCACCGCATTCCGGGTGGATGGAGACAGCCCCGAGAGCCGGCTGACCGT
GCCGGGCCTCAGCGAGAACGTGCCCTACAAGTTCAAGGTGCAGGCCAGGACCACTGAGGGCTTCGGGCCA
GAGCGCGAGGGCATCATCACCATAGAGTCCCAGGATGGAGGACCCTTCCCGCAGCTGGGCAGCCGTGCCG
GGCTCTTCCAGCACCCGCTGCAAAGCGAGTACAGCAGCATCACCACCACCCACACCAGCGCCACCGAGCC
CTTCCTAGTGGATGGGCCGACCCTGGGGGCCCAGCACCTGGAGGCAGGCGGCTCCCTCACCCGGCATGTG
ACCCAGGAGTTTGTGAGCCGGACACTGACCACCAGCGGAACCCTTAGCACCCACATGGACCAACAGTTCT
TCCAAACTTGACCGCACCCTGCCCCACCCCCGCCATGTCCCACTAGGCGTCCTCCCGACTCCTCTCCCGG
AGCCTCCTCAGCTACTCCATCCTTGCACCCCTGGGGGCCCAGCCCACCCGCATGCACAGAGCAGGGGCTA
GGTGTCTCCTGGGAGGCATGAAGGGGGCAAGGTCCGTCCTCTGTGGGCCCAAACCTATTTGTAACCAAAG
AGCTGGGAGCAGCACAAGGACCCAGCCTTTGTTCTGCACTTAATAAATGGTTTTGCTACTGAAAAAAAAA
AAAAAAAAAAAAAAAAAAAAAACCGAATTCCCCGGGGATCCTCTAGAGTCGACCTGCAGAAGCTTGGCCG
CCATGGCCCAACTTGTTTATTGCAGCTTATAATGGTTACAAATAAAGCAATAGCATCACAAATTTCACAA
ATAAAGCATTTTTTTCACTGCATTCTAGTTGTGGTTTGTCCAAACTCATCAATGTATCTTATCATGTCTG
GATCGGGAATTAATTCGGCGCAGCACCATGGCCTGAAATAACCTCTGAAAGAGGAACTTGGTTAGGTACC
TTCTGAGGCGGAAAGAACCAGCTGTGGAATGTGTGTCAGTTAGGGTGTGGAAAGTCCCCAGGCTCCCCAG
CAGGCAGAAGTATGCAAAGCATGCATCTCAATTAGTCAGCAACCAGGTGTGGAAAGTCCCCAGGCTCCCC
AGCAGGCAGAAGTATGCAAAGCATGCATCTCAATTAGTCAGCAACCATAGTCCCGCCCCTAACTCCGCCC
ATCCCGCCCCTAACTCCGCCCAGTTCCGCCCATTCTCCGCCCCATGGCTGACTAATTTTTTTTATTTATG
CAGAGGCCGAGGCCGCCTCGGCCTCTGAGCTATTCCAGAAGTAGTGAGGAGGCTTTTTTGGAGGCCTAGG
CTTTTGCAAAAAGCTGTTAACAGCTTGGCACTGGCCGTCGTTTTACAACGTCGTGACTGGGAAAACCCTG
GCGTTACCCAACTTAATCGCCTTGCAGCACATCCCCCTTTCGCCAGCTGGCGTAATAGCGAAGAGGCCCG
CACCGATCGCCCTTCCCAACAGTTGCGCAGCCTGAATGGCGAATGGCGCCTGATGCGGTATTTTCTCCTT
ACGCATCTGTGCGGTATTTCACACCGCATA
[142 nt withheld, positions 7451-7592]
C
[141 nt withheld, positions 7594-7734]
CCTTTGACGTTGGAGTCCACGTTCTTT
[37 nt withheld, positions 7762-7798]
ACCCTATCTCGGGCTATTCTTTTGATTTATAAGGGATTTTGCCGATTTCGGCCTATTGGTTAAAAAATGA
GCTGATTTAACAAAAATTTAACGCGAATTTTAACAAAATATTAACGTTTACAATTTTATGGTGCACTCTC
AGTACAATCTGCTCTGATGCCGCATAGTTAAGCCAGCCCCGACACCCGCCAACACCCGCTGACGCGCCCT
GACGGGCTTGTCTGCTCCCGGCATCCGCTTACAGACAAGCTGTGACCGTCTCCGGGAGCTGCATGTGTCA
GAGGTTTTCACCGTCATCACCGAAACGCGCGAGACGAAAGGGCCTCGTGATACGCCTATTTTTATAGGTT
AATGTCATGATAATAATGGTTTCTTAGACGTCAGGTGGCACTTTTCGGGGAAATGTGCGCGGAACCCCTA
TTTGTTTATTTTTCTAAATACATTCAAATATGTATCCGCTCATGAGACAATAACCCTGATAAATGCTTCA
ATAATATTGAAAAAGGAAGAGTATGAGTATTCAACATTTCCGTGTCGCCCTTATTCCCTTTTTTGCGGCA
TTTTGCCTTCCTGTTTTTGCTCACCCAGAAACGCTGGTGAAAGTAAAAGATGCTGAAGATCAGTTGGGTG
CACGAGTGGGTTACATCGAACTGGATCTCAACAGCGGTAAGATCCTTGAGAGTTTTCGCCCCGAAGAACG
TTTTCCAATGATGAGCACTTTTAAAGTTCTGCTATGTGGCGCGGTATTATCCCGTATTGACGCCGGGCAA
GAGCAACTCGGTCGCCGCATACACTATTCTCAGAATGACTTGGTTGAGTACTCACCAGTCACAGAAAAGC
ATCTTACGGATGGCATGACAGTAAGAGAATTATGCAGTGCTGCCATAACCATGAGTGATAACACTGCGGC
CAACTTACTTCTGACAACGATCGGAGGACCGAAGGAGCTAACCGCTTTTTTGCACAACATGGGGGATCAT
GTAACTCGCCTTGATCGTTGGGAACCGGAGCTGAATGAAGCCATACCAAACGACGAGCGTGACACCACGA
TGCCTGTAGCAATGGCAACAACGTTGCGCAAACTATTAACTGGCGAACTACTTACTCTAGCTTCCCGGCA
ACAATTAATAGACTGGATGGAGGCGGATAAAGTTGCAGGACCACTTCTGCGCTCGGCCCTTCCGGCTGGC
TGGTTTATTGCTGATAAATCTGGAGCCGGTGAGCGTGGGTCTCGCGGTATCATTGCAGCACTGGGGCCAG
ATGGTAAGCCCTCCCGTATCGTAGTTATCTACACGACGGGGAGTCAGGCAACTATGGATGAACGAAATAG
ACAGATCGCTGAGATAGGTGCCTCACTGATTAAGCATTGGTAACTGTCAGACCAAGTTTACTCATATATA
CTTTAGATTGATTTAAAACTTCATTTTTAATTTAAAAGGATCTAGGTGAAGATCCTTTTTGATAATCTCA
TGACCAAAATCCCTTAACGTGAGTTTTCGTTCCACTGAGCGTCAGACCCCGTAGAAAAGATCAAAGGATC
TTCTTGAGATCCTTTTTTTCTGCGCGTAATCTGCTGCTTGCAAACAAAAAAACCACCGCTACCAGCGGTG
GTTTGTTTGCCGGATCAAGAGCTACCAACTCTTTTTCCGAAGGTAACTGGCTTCAGCAGAGCGCAGATAC
CAAATACTGTTCTTCTAGTGTAGCCGTAGTTAGGCCACCACTTCAAGAACTCTGTAGCACCGCCTACATA
CCTCGCTCTGCTAATCCTGTTACCAGTGGCTGCTGCCAGTGGCGATAAGTCGTGTCTTACCGGGTTGGAC
TCAAGACGATAGTTACCGGATAAGGCGCAGCGGTCGGGCTGAACGGGGGGTTCGTGCACACAGCCCAGCT
TGGAGCGAACGACCTACACCGAACTGAGATACCTACAGCGTGAGCTATGAGAAAGCGCCACGCTTCCCGA
AGGGAGAAAGGCGGACAGGTATCCGGTAAGCGGCAGGGTCGGAACAGGAGAGCGCACGAGGGAGCTTCCA
GGGGGAAACGCCTGGTATCTTTATAGTCCTGTCGGGTTTCGCCACCTCTGACTTGAGCGTCGATTTTTGT
GATGCTCGTCAGGGGGGCGGAGCCTATGGAAAAACGCCAGCAACGCGGCCTTTTTACGGTTCCTGGCCTT
TTGCTGGCCTTTTGCTCACATGTTCTTTCCTGCGTTATCCCCTGATTCTGTGGATAACCGTATTACCGCC
TTTGAGTGAGCTGATACCGCTCGCCGCAGCCGAACGACCGAGCGCAGCGAGTCAGTGAGCGAGGAAGCGG
AAGAGCGCCCAATACGCAAACCGCCTCTCCCCGCGCGTTGGCCGATTCATTAATGCAGCTGGCACGACAG
GTTTCCCGACTGGAAAGCGGGCAGTGAGCGCAACGCAATTAATGTGAGTTAGCTCACTCATTAGGCACCC
CAGGCTTTACACTTTATGCTTCCGGCTCGTATGTTGTGTGGAATTGTGAGCGGATAACAATTTCACACAG
GAAACAGCTATGACATGATTACGAATTAA
