>Addgene plasmid #16037 | pRK5 beta4 | addgene partial sequence | sequence record 22399 | SV40pA-R 5'-GAAATTTGTGATGCTATTGC-3'
GGGCCATGGCGGCCAAGCTTCTGCAGGTCGACTCTAGAGGATCCCCGGGGAATTCGGTTTTTTTTTTTTT
TTTTTTTTTTTTTTTTTCCAGTAGCAAAACCATTTATTAAGTGCAAAACAAAGGCTGGGTCCTTGTGCTG
CTCCCAGCTCTTTGGTTACAAATAGGTTTGGGCCCACAAAGGACGGACCTTGCCCCCTTCATGCCTCCCA
GGAAACACCTAGCCCCTGCTCTGTGCATGCGGGTGGGCTGGGCCCCCAGGGGTGCAAGGATGGAGTAGCT
GAGGAGGCTCCGGGAGAGGAGTCGGGAGGACGCCTAGTGGGACATGGCGGGGGTGGGGCAGGGTGCGGTC
AAGTTTGGAAAAACTGTTGGTCCATGTGGGTGCTAAGGGTTCCGCTGGTGGTCAGTGTCCGGCTCACAAA
CTCCTGGGTCACATGCCGGGTGAGGGAGCCGCCTGCCTCCAGGTGCTGGGCCCCCAGGGTCGGCCCATCC
ACTAGGAAGGGCTCGGTGGCGCTGGTGTGGGTGGTGGTGATGCTGCTGTACTCGCTTTGCAGCGGGTGCT
GGAAGAACCCGGCACGGCTGCCCAGCTGCGGGAAGGGTCCTCCATCCTGGGACTCTATGGTGATGATGCC
